Addgene plasmid #68658: pMpGWB330
Purpose: (Empty Backbone) Gateway binary vector designed for transgenic research with Marchantia polymorpha as well as other plants
Depositing lab: Takayuki Kohchi. Depositing organization: Kyoto University, Graduate School of Biostudies. Publication: Development of Gateway Binary Vector Series with Four Different Selection Markers for the Liverwort Marchantia polymorpha. Ishizaki K, Nishihama R, Ueda M, Inoue K, Ishida S, Nishimura Y, Shikanai T, Kohchi T. PLoS One. 2015 Sep 25;10(9):e0138876. doi: 10.1371/journal.pone.0138876. eCollection 2015. PONE-D-15-25288 PubMed 26406247.
Backbone
  Vector backbone: pMpGWB300
  Backbone manufacturer: Kohchi Lab., Kyoto University
  Backbone size (bp): 10455
  Modifications to backbone: CaMV 35S promoter and coding sequence for tdTomato are cloned upstream and downstream of the Gateway cassette, respectively.
  Vector type: Plant Expression
  Promoter: Cauliflower mosaic virus 35S promoter
  Selectable markers: Chlorsulfuron
  Tag / fusion protein: tdTomato (C terminal on insert)
Growth in bacteria
  Bacterial resistance: Chloramphenicol and Spectinomycin, 25 & 50 μg/mL
  Growth temperature: 37°C
  Growth strain: DB3.1
  Copy number: High Copy
Gene/Insert
  Cloning method: Gateway Cloning
Resource information
  A portion of this plasmid was derived from a plasmid made by: The Gateway cassette was provided by Tsuyoshi Nakagawa at Shimane University, Japan.
Terms and licenses: Academic/Nonprofit Terms; Industry Terms: Not Available to Industry
How to cite: pMpGWB330 was a gift from Takayuki Kohchi (Addgene plasmid # 68658 ; http://n2t.net/addgene:68658 ; RRID:Addgene_68658)
