[The description below was written by a language model from this plasmid's Addgene catalogue record and pLannotate feature annotations shown in this document.]
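Description:
pMpGWB330 is an empty Gateway destination binary vector built on the pMpGWB300 backbone for Agrobacterium-mediated transformation of the liverwort Marchantia polymorpha, and it is also usable in other plants. It replicates in E. coli from a high-copy ColE1/pMB1-type origin (with the pBR322 bom region). The pVS1 oriV, RepA and StaA functions allow stable maintenance in Agrobacterium. Bacterial selection outside the T-DNA relies on an aadA gene conferring spectinomycin resistance. The unrecombined Gateway cassette additionally carries chloramphenicol resistance and the ccdB toxin gene, so the empty vector must be propagated in a ccdB-tolerant strain such as DB3.1. The catalogue lists the backbone as 10,455 bp, while the full annotated sequence is 14,510 nt.

Between the nopaline-type right and left T-DNA borders lie two plant expression units. In the first, a CaMV 35S promoter sits upstream of the attR1–CmR–ccdB–attR2 cassette, which is followed by the tdTomato coding sequence and a NOS terminator. An LR reaction with an entry clone replaces the cassette with the gene of interest. If the insert lacks a stop codon and is in frame, it is expressed constitutively as a C-terminal tdTomato fusion. The second unit, in the opposite orientation, uses an enhanced 35S promoter and a CaMV poly(A) signal to drive an acetolactate synthase gene, annotated by similarity to tobacco SURB. This gene provides the chlorsulfuron resistance used to select transformed plants. The vector belongs to a series offering four different plant selection markers, which allows combination with other transgenes. It is suited to overexpression and to red-fluorescent localisation studies of proteins.
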