Features (pLannotate 1.2.2; 31 found; start..end, strand, type, name):
     54..78      -  misc_feature   RB T-DNA repeat: right border repeat from nopaline C58 T-DNA
    144..298     -  CDS            lacZα (fragment): LacZα fragment of β-galactosidase; lacZ fragment
    301..321     -  misc_feature   MCS (fragment): pUC18/19 multiple cloning site
    812..1153    +  promoter       CaMV 35S promoter: strong constitutive promoter from cauliflower mosaic virus
   1179..1303    +  protein_bind   attR1: mutant version of attR; recombination site for the Gateway® LR reaction LR Clonase™
   1340..1370    +  promoter       lac UV5 promoter: E. coli lac promoter with an "up" mutation
   1394..1423    +  promoter       cat promoter (fragment): promoter of the E. coli cat gene encoding chloramphenicol acetyltransferase
   1424..2083    +  CDS            CmR: chloramphenicol acetyltransferase; cat; confers resistance to chloramphenicol
   2262..2420    +  CDS            ccdA (fragment): CCDA_ECO57 - Also known as H, letA. Experimental evidence at protein level: Swiss-Prot protein existence level 1. Antitoxin component of a type II toxin-antitoxin (TA) system which inhibits the post-segregational killing (PSK) of plasmid-free cells, also referred to as a plasmid addiction system. Binds to and blocks the activity of CcdB; will also remove bound CcdB protein from the CcdB-GyrA complex by forming a CcdA-CcdB complex, a process termed rejuvenation. Functions as a transcriptional corepressor for the ccdAB operon, repression also requires CcdB (By similarity). From Escherichia coli
   2425..2730    +  CDS            ccdB: CcdB, a bacterial toxin that poisons DNA gyrase; ccdB; Plasmids containing the ccdB gene cannot be propagated in standard E. coli strains.
   2771..2895    -  protein_bind   attR2: mutant version of attR; recombination site for the Gateway® LR reaction LR Clonase™
   2927..4356    +  CDS            tdTomato (fragment): tandem dimeric (pseudo-monomeric) derivative of DsRed (Shaner et al., 2004) mammalian codon-optimized
   4356..4411    -  misc_feature   MCS: pUC18/19 multiple cloning site
   4417..4669    +  terminator     NOS terminator: nopaline synthase terminator and poly(A) signal
   4725..4747    -  protein_bind   lac operator (fragment): The lac repressor binds to the lac operator to inhibit transcription in E. coli. This inhibition can be relieved by adding lactose or isopropyl-β-D-thiogalactopyranoside (IPTG). lac repressor encoded by lacI
   4751..4781    -  promoter       lac promoter: promoter for the E. coli lac operon
   4796..4817    -  protein_bind   CAP binding site: CAP binding activates transcription in the presence of cAMP. E. coli catabolite activator protein
   4902..5077    -  polyA_signal   CaMV poly(A) signal: cauliflower mosaic virus polyadenylation signal
   5088..6833    -  CDS            ALS SURB (fragment): ILVB2_TOBAC - Experimental evidence at protein level: Swiss-Prot protein existence level 1. From Nicotiana tabacum (Common tobacco).
   7161..7837    -  promoter       CaMV 35S promoter (enhanced): cauliflower mosaic virus 35S promoter with a duplicated enhancer region
   8032..8056    -  misc_feature   LB T-DNA repeat: left border repeat from nopaline C58 T-DNA
   8315..8338    +  promoter       Pc promoter (fragment): intI1 (promoter lies within the coding sequence); class 1 integron promoter
   8514..8570    +  CDS            GmR (fragment): gentamycin acetyltransferase; aacC1; confers resistance to gentamycin
   8581..9368    +  CDS            SmR (fragment): aminoglycoside adenylyltransferase (Murphy, 1985); aadA; confers resistance to spectinomycin and streptomycin
   9614..10202   +  rep_origin     ori: high-copy-number ColE1/pMB1/pBR322/pUC origin of replication
  10388..10528   -  misc_feature   bom: basis of mobility region from pBR322
  10630..10669   -  CDS            rop (fragment): Rop protein, which maintains plasmids at low copy number; rop
  10872..11066   -  rep_origin     pVS1 oriV: origin of replication for the Pseudomonas plasmid pVS1 (Heeb et al., 2000)
  11132..12205   -  CDS            pVS1 RepA: replication protein from the Pseudomonas plasmid pVS1 (Heeb et al., 2000)
  12634..13263   -  CDS            pVS1 StaA: stability protein from the Pseudomonas plasmid pVS1 (Heeb et al., 2000)
  13823..14224   -  CDS            Y4CG_SINFN (fragment): Protein inferred from homology: Swiss-Prot protein existence level 3. From Sinorhizobium fredii (strain NBRC 101917 / NGR234).
>Addgene plasmid #68658 | pMpGWB330 | depositor full sequence | sequence record 122184 | pMpGWB330 sequence 14510 bps
TTTCACGCCCTTTTAAATATCCGATTATTCTAATAAACGCTCTTTTCTCTTAGGTTTACCCGCCAATATA
TCCTGTCAAACACTGATAGTTTAAACTGAAGGCGGGAAACGACAATCTGATCCAAGCTCAAGCTGCTCTA
GCATTCGCCATTCAGGCTGCGCAACTGTTGGGAAGGGCGATCGGTGCGGGCCTCTTCGCTATTACGCCAG
CTGGCGAAAGGGGGATGTGCTGCAAGGCGATTAAGTTGGGTAACGCCAGGGTTTTCCCAGTCACGACGTT
GTAAAACGACGGCCAGTGCCAAGCTTGCATGCCTGCAGGTCCCCAGATTAGCCTTTTCAATTTCAGAAAG
AATGCTAACCCACAGATGGTTAGAGAGGCTTACGCAGCAGGTCTCATCAAGACGATCTACCCGAGCAATA
ATCTCCAGGAAATCAAATACCTTCCCAAGAAGGTTAAAGATGCAGTCAAAAGATTCAGGACTAACTGCAT
CAAGAACACAGAGAAAGATATATTTCTCAAGATCAGAAGTACTATTCCAGTATGGACGATTCAAGGCTTG
CTTCACAAACCAAGGCAAGTAATAGAGATTGGAGTCTCTAAAAAGGTAGTTCCCACTGAATCAAAGGCCA
TGGAGTCAAAGATTCAAATAGAGGACCTAACAGAACTCGCCGTAAAGACTGGCGAACAGTTCATACAGAG
TCTCTTACGACTCAATGACAAGAAGAAAATCTTCGTCAACATGGTGGAGCACGACACACTTGTCTACTCC
AAAAATATCAAAGATACAGTCTCAGAAGACCAAAGGGCAATTGAGACTTTTCAACAAAGGGTAATATCCG
GAAACCTCCTCGGATTCCATTGCCCAGCTATCTGTCACTTTATTGTGAAGATAGTGGAAAAGGAAGGTGG
CTCCTACAAATGCCATCATTGCGATAAAGGAAAGGCCATCGTTGAAGATGCCTCTGCCGACAGTGGTCCC
AAAGATGGACCCCCACCCACGAGGAGCATCGTGGAAAAAGAAGACGTTCCAACCACGTCTTCAAAGCAAG
TGGATTGATGTGATATCTCCACTGACGTAAGGGATGACGCACAATCCCACTATCCTTCGCAAGACCCTTC
CTCTATATAAGGAAGTTCATTTCATTTGGAGAGAACACGGGGGACTCTAGAGTTATCAACAAGTTTGTAC
AAAAAAGCTGAACGAGAAACGTAAAATGATATAAATATCAATATATTAAATTAGATTTTGCATAAAAAAC
AGACTACATAATACTGTAAAACACAACATATCCAGTCACTATGGCGGCCCCTCGAGGGGCCGCATTAGGC
ACCCCAGGCTTTACACTTTATGCTTCCGGCTCGTATAATGTGTGGATTTTGAGTTAGGATCCGTCGAGAT
TTTCAGGAGCTAAGGAAGCTAAAATGGAGAAAAAAATCACTGGATATACCACCGTTGATATATCCCAATG
GCATCGTAAAGAACATTTTGAGGCATTTCAGTCAGTTGCTCAATGTACCTATAACCAGACCGTTCAGCTG
GATATTACGGCCTTTTTAAAGACCGTAAAGAAAAATAAGCACAAGTTTTATCCGGCCTTTATTCACATTC
TTGCCCGCCTGATGAATGCTCATCCGGAATTCCGTATGGCAATGAAAGACGGTGAGCTGGTGATATGGGA
TAGTGTTCACCCTTGTTACACCGTTTTCCATGAGCAAACTGAAACGTTTTCATCGCTCTGGAGTGAATAC
CACGACGATTTCCGGCAGTTTCTACACATATATTCGCAAGATGTGGCGTGTTACGGTGAAAACCTGGCCT
ATTTCCCTAAAGGGTTTATTGAGAATATGTTTTTCGTCTCAGCCAATCCCTGGGTGAGTTTCACCAGTTT
TGATTTAAACGTGGCCAATATGGACAACTTCTTCGCCCCCGTTTTCACCATGGGCAAATATTATACGCAA
GGCGACAAGGTGCTGATGCCGCTGGCGATTCAGGTTCATCATGCCGTTTGTGATGGCTTCCATGTCGGCA
GAATGCTTAATGAATTACAACAGTACTGCGATGAGTGGCAGGGCGGGGCGTAAAGATCTGGATCCGGCTT
ACTAAAAGCCAGATAACAGTATGCGTATTTGCGCGCTGATTTTTGCGGTATAAGAATATATACTGATATG
TATACCCGAAGTATGTCAAAAAGAGGTATGCTATGAAGCAGCGTATTACAGTGACAGTTGACAGCGACAG
CTATCAGTTGCTCAAGGCATATATGATGTCAATATCTCCGGTCTGGTAAGCACAACCATGCAGAATGAAG
CCCGTCGTCTGCGTGCCGAACGCTGGAAAGCGGAAAATCAGGAAGGGATGGCTGAGGTCGCCCGGTTTAT
TGAAATGAACGGCTCTTTTGCTGACGAGAACAGGGGCTGGTGAAATGCAGTTTAAGGTTTACACCTATAA
AAGAGAGAGCCGTTATCGTCTGTTTGTGGATGTACAGAGTGATATTATTGACACGCCCGGGCGACGGATG
GTGATCCCCCTGGCCAGTGCACGTCTGCTGTCAGATAAAGTCCCCCGTGAACTTTACCCGGTGGTGCATA
TCGGGGATGAAAGCTGGCGCATGATGACCACCGATATGGCCAGTGTGCCGGTCTCCGTTATCGGGGAAGA
AGTGGCTGATCTCAGCCACCGCGAAAATGACATCAAAAACGCCATTAACCTGATGTTCTGGGGAATATAA
ATGTCAGGCTCCCTTATACACAGCCAGTCTGCAGGTCGACCATAGTGACTGGATATGTTGTGTTTTACAG
TATTATGTAGTCTGTTTTTTATGCAAAATCTAATTTAATATATTGATATTTATATCATTTTACGTTTCTC
GTTCAGCTTTCTTGTACAAAGTGGTTGATAACAGCGCTGGAGGCTCCGGTGGGAGCATGGTGAGCAAGGG
CGAGGAGGTCATCAAAGAGTTCATGCGCTTCAAGGTGCGCATGGAGGGCTCCATGAACGGCCACGAGTTC
GAGATCGAGGGCGAGGGCGAGGGCCGCCCCTACGAGGGCACCCAGACCGCCAAGCTGAAGGTGACCAAGG
GCGGCCCCCTGCCCTTCGCCTGGGACATCCTGTCCCCCCAGTTCATGTACGGCTCCAAGGCGTACGTGAA
GCACCCCGCCGACATCCCCGATTACAAGAAGCTGTCCTTCCCCGAGGGCTTCAAGTGGGAGCGCGTGATG
AACTTCGAGGACGGCGGTCTGGTGACCGTGACCCAGGACTCCTCCCTGCAGGACGGCACGCTGATCTACA
AGGTGAAGATGCGCGGCACCAACTTCCCCCCCGACGGCCCCGTAATGCAGAAGAAGACCATGGGCTGGGA
GGCCTCCACCGAGCGCCTGTACCCCCGCGACGGCGTGCTGAAGGGCGAGATCCACCAGGCCCTGAAGCTG
AAGGACGGCGGCCACTACCTGGTGGAGTTCAAGACCATCTACATGGCCAAGAAGCCCGTGCAACTGCCCG
GCTACTACTACGTGGACACCAAGCTGGACATCACCTCCCACAACGAGGACTACACCATCGTGGAACAGTA
CGAGCGCTCCGAGGGCCGCCACCACCTGTTCCTGGGGCATGGCACCGGCAGCACCGGCAGCGGCAGCTCC
GGCACCGCCTCCTCCGAGGACAACAACATGGCCGTCATCAAAGAGTTCATGCGCTTCAAGGTGCGCATGG
AGGGCTCCATGAACGGCCACGAGTTCGAGATCGAGGGCGAGGGCGAGGGCCGCCCCTACGAGGGCACCCA
GACCGCCAAGCTGAAGGTGACCAAGGGCGGCCCCCTGCCCTTCGCCTGGGACATCCTGTCCCCCCAGTTC
ATGTACGGCTCCAAGGCGTACGTGAAGCACCCCGCCGACATCCCCGATTACAAGAAGCTGTCCTTCCCCG
AGGGCTTCAAGTGGGAGCGCGTGATGAACTTCGAGGACGGCGGTCTGGTGACCGTGACCCAGGACTCCTC
CCTGCAGGACGGCACGCTGATCTACAAGGTGAAGATGCGCGGCACCAACTTCCCCCCCGACGGCCCCGTA
ATGCAGAAGAAGACCATGGGCTGGGAGGCCTCCACCGAGCGCCTGTACCCCCGCGACGGCGTGCTGAAGG
GCGAGATCCACCAGGCCCTGAAGCTGAAGGACGGCGGCCGCTACCTGGTGGAGTTCAAGACCATCTACAT
GGCCAAGAAGCCCGTGCAACTGCCCGGCTACTACTACGTGGACACCAAGCTGGACATCACCTCCCACAAC
GAGGACTACACCATCGTGGAACAGTACGAGCGCTCCGAGGGCCGCCACCACCTGTTCCTGTACGGCATGG
ACGAGCTGTACAAGTAAGCTTGCATGCCTGCAGGTCGACTCTAGAGGATCCCCGGGTACCGAGCTCGAAT
TTCCCCGATCGTTCAAACATTTGGCAATAAAGTTTCTTAAGATTGAATCCTGTTGCCGGTCTTGCGATGA
TTATCATATAATTTCTGTTGAATTACGTTAAGCATGTAATAATTAACATGTAATGCATGACGTTATTTAT
GAGATGGGTTTTTATGATTAGAGTCCCGCAATTATACATTTAATACGCGATAGAAAACAAAATATAGCGC
GCAAACTAGGATAAATTATCGCGCGCGGTGTCATCTATGTTACTAGATCGGGAATTGGTTCCGGAACCAA
TTCGTAATCATGGTCATAGCTGTTTCCTGTGTGAAATTGTTATCCGCTCACAATTCCACACAACATACGA
GCCGGAAGCATAAAGTGTAAAGCCTGGGGTGCCTAATGAGTGAGCTAACTCACATTAGGCTGAATTAGGC
GCGCCTATTTCTGAATTCAACACATTGCGGACGTTTTTAATGTACTGAATTAACGCCGAATTAATTCGGG
GGATCTGGATTTTAGTACTGGATTTTGGTTTTAGGAATTAGAAATTTTATTGATAGAAGTATTTTACAAA
TACAAATACATACTAAGGGTTTCTTATATGCTCAACACATGAGCGAAACCCTATAGGAACCCTAAATTCC
CTTATCTGGGAACTACTCACACATTATTATGGAGAAACTCGAAGTTAGTATATAGTCCTTCCATCACCCT
CTGTGATAATCTCCTTAAAACTTGCTCCCCCAGGAATCATAGGCAGAACGTGCTCCTGGTGGGGAACTAT
CACATCCAGTAAATAAGGACCGGGAGAATCTAGCATAGTTTGAATTGCTGCTCTTAGTTCATCCTTCTTC
ACCACACGCGCATTTGGCACCTTGAAACCGTCTGCAACTGTACAGAAGTCGGGGTAGATCTGCTCCTCGT
GATCTGGATCACCTAAGTAAGTATGTGCTCTGTTGGCCTTGTAGAATCTATCCTCCAATTGTACGACCAT
TCCTAGATGTTGGTTGTTTAAGATCATGATCTTCACGGGTAACTTCTCCACAAAAATTGTAGCCAACTCC
TGTACGTTCATCACAAAGCTACCATCGCCATCGATGTCGATCACAGGAATATCTGGTTGAGTTGCGGCAG
CCCCCAAAGCAGAAGGAAGTCCGAATCCCATGGCTCCAAGACCTCCAGATGTCAACCAACGCCGCGGTTC
GTTGTACTTGAACCACTGGGCTGCCCACATTTGATGTTGGCCAACACCAGTAGATATGATGGCATTTCCA
CCAGTGAGTTCGTACAGCGTCTGTATGGCAGATTGAGGAGCAATGGCATCCTCGAATACGGGAAACTTCA
TTGGCCATTTCTGCTTTTGTTCTTCTAGTTCTGCCACCCAGTTGGAGAAGTCGAAAGTCCTCTTTTGACT
CTTCAAGAGGGCATTGATTTCACTTAGCGCAGGTTTCACATCAGCACACATGGACACATGGGGCTGTTTG
TTCTTTCCAATTTCAGCAGGGTCAATATCGATATGAACGATGCTGGACCTGCTAGCAAAAGTCTCCAGTT
TACCAGTCACTCGATCGTCGAAACGCACTCCAAATGCCAACAACAGATCTGCTTGGTCCACGGCGTAGTT
GGCGTAAACAGTTCCATGCATTCCAAGCATTTTCAAACTTAATGGATCAGACTCGGGATACGCTCCCAAA
CCCATTAAAGTCGATGTGATAGGAATTCCGGTAAGCTCGACAAATTCCCTCAACTCTTCGCTGGCGTGAT
TGCAACCTCCTCCAGAATACACTACAGGCTTCTTAGAACTAGAAATGAGTCTTATAATCTGCTCGATTAA
CGTTGGTTCCGGTGGCCGAGGCAGTCGTTGTAAGTAGCCCTTCAGTTGCATTGGCTGAGACCAATCTGGA
ATAGCCATTTGCTGTTGCACGTCCTTGGGAATATCTACCAAGACTGGGCCCGGCCTACCTGAAGCTGCCA
AAAAGAAAGCCTCCCTGATTACGCGAGGGATGTCATCAATGTTCATAACAAGGTAATTGTGCTTGGTGAT
CGATCTCGTAACCTCCACAATTGGAGTTTCTTGAAAAGCATCGGTACCAATCATCCTACTGGATACTTGA
CCTGTAATGGCCACTAGTGGCACACTGTCCAAGAGGGCATCAGCGAGCCCGGTAACAAGATTGGTCGCTC
CAGGACCGGATGTGGCTATACAAACCCCTACTCGTCCAGACGATTTAGCATAACCTTCAGCAGCGAAAAT
CTCCCCCTGCTCGTGGCGACAGAGAATGTTGCGGATGCTGCTGGAACGTGTAAGAGCCTGGTGAATCTCC
ATAGACGCTCCGCCGGGATAAGCGAACACCGTTCTAATCCCTTCTCGCTCAAGAGCCTCCACCAAAATGT
CGGCTCCTTTGCGGGGCTCGTCATCCTTGTAGCGAGACTGAAAGTCGGACGGGGTTGGTGCAACGAGTGA
CTTCCCGCTGCTAAGCCGTGGTCCACTCACATCGACTGCAGACTGGATCTTCTCGCTAACAGCTTGGGCT
TTCACTTCCAGTGAACGCTCAGTCTTCCGAGAGGTGTTGTATGCATGTCCCCTCAGAGCGGCTCCCGAGA
AGAAACCACTCCTCACCTTTAGCTCTTTAGCTCCCTTGCAACAAGACCTTGCCGATGGCTGCACCTTCTC
CAGGCTCGCTATGCTCAAAGGCACAGCTGCGCATCCACTAATTGACGCCATGCTCGAGAGAGATAGATTT
GTAGAGAGAGACTGGTGATTTCAGCGTGTCCTCTCCAAATGAAATGAACTTCCTTATATAGAGGAAGGGT
CTTGCGAAGGATAGTGGGATTGTGCGTCATCCCTTACGTCAGTGGAGATATCACATCAATCCACTTGCTT
TGAAGACGTGGTTGGAACGTCTTCTTTTTCCACGATGCTCCTCGTGGGTGGGGGTCCATCTTTGGGACCA
CTGTCGGCAGAGGCATCTTGAACGATAGCCTTTCCTTTATCGCAATTATGGCATTTGTAGGTGCCACCTT
CCTTTTCTACTGTCCTTTTGATGAAGTGACAGATAGCTGGGCAATGGAATCCGAGGAGGTTTCCCGATAT
TACCCTTTGTTGAAAAGTCTCAATAGCCCTTTGGTCTTCTGAGACTGTATCTTTGATATTCTTGGAGTAG
ACGAGAGTGTCGTGCTCCACCATGTTCACATCAATCCACTTGCTTTGAAGACGTGGTTGGAACGTCTTCT
TTTTCCACGATGCTCCTCGTGGGTGGGGGTCCATCTTTGGGACCACTGTCGGCAGAGGCATCTTGAACGA
TAGCCTTTCCTTTATCGCAATGATGGCATTTGTAGGTGCCACCTTCCTTTTCTACTGTCCTTTTGATGAA
GTGACAGATAGCTGGGCAATGGAATCCGAGGAGGTTTCCCGATATTACCCTTTGTTGAAAAGTCTCAATA
GCCCTTTGGTCTTCTGAGACTGTATCTTTGATATTCTTGGAGTAGACGAGAGTGTCGTGCTCCACCATGT
TGGCAAGCTGCTCTAGCCAATACGCAAACCGAATTCAGAAATAAATTCAGCCTAATTCGGCGTTAATTCA
GTACATTAAAAACGTCCGCAATGTGTTATTAAGTTGTCTAAGCGTCAATTTGTTTACACCACAATATATC
CTGCCACCAGCCAGCCAACAGCTCCCCGACCGGCAGCTCGGCACAAAATCACCACTCGATACAGGCAGCC
CATCAGTCCGGGACGGCGTCAGCGGGAGAGCCGTTGTAAGGCGGCAGACTTTGCTCATGTTACCGATGCT
ATTCGGAAGAACGGCAACTAAGCTGCCGGGTTTGAAACACGGATGATCTCGCGGAGGGTAGCATGTTGAT
TGTAACGATGACAGAGCGTTGCTGCCTGTGATCAATTCGGGCACGAACCCAGTGGACATAAGCCTGTTCG
GTTCGTAAGCTGTAATGCAAGTAGCGTATGCGCTCACGCAACTGGTCCAGAACCTTGACCGAACGCAGCG
GTGGTAACGGCGCAGTGGCGGTTTTCATGGCTTGTTATGACTGTTTTTTTGGGGTACAGTCTATGCCTCG
GGCATCCAAGCAGCAAGCGCGTTACGCCGTGGGTCGATGTTTGATGTTATGGAGCAGCAACGATGTTACG
CAGCAGGGCAGTCGCCCTAAAACAAAGTTAAACATCATGGGGGAAGCGGTGATCGCCGAAGTATCGACTC
AACTATCAGAGGTAGTTGGCGTCATCGAGCGCCATCTCGAACCGACGTTGCTGGCCGTACATTTGTACGG
CTCCGCAGTGGATGGCGGCCTGAAGCCACACAGTGATATTGATTTGCTGGTTACGGTGACCGTAAGGCTT
GATGAAACAACGCGGCGAGCTTTGATCAACGACCTTTTGGAAACTTCGGCTTCCCCTGGAGAGAGCGAGA
TTCTCCGCGCTGTAGAAGTCACCATTGTTGTGCACGACGACATCATTCCGTGGCGTTATCCAGCTAAGCG
CGAACTGCAATTTGGAGAATGGCAGCGCAATGACATTCTTGCAGGTATCTTCGAGCCAGCCACGATCGAC
ATTGATCTGGCTATCTTGCTGACAAAAGCAAGAGAACATAGCGTTGCCTTGGTAGGTCCAGCGGCGGAGG
AACTCTTTGATCCGGTTCCTGAACAGGATCTATTTGAGGCGCTAAATGAAACCTTAACGCTATGGAACTC
GCCGCCCGACTGGGCTGGCGATGAGCGAAATGTAGTGCTTACGTTGTCCCGCATTTGGTACAGCGCAGTA
ACCGGCAAAATCGCGCCGAAGGATGTCGCTGCCGACTGGGCAATGGAGCGCCTGCCGGCCCAGTATCAGC
CCGTCATACTTGAAGCTAGACAGGCTTATCTTGGACAAGAAGAAGATCGCTTGGCCTCGCGCGCAGATCA
GTTGGAAGAATTTGTCCACTACGTGAAAGGCGAGATCACCAAGGTAGTCGGCAAATAATGTCTAGCTAGA
AATTCGTTCAAGCCGACGCCGCTTCGCGGCGCGGCTTAACTCAAGCGTTAGATGCACTAAGCACATAATT
GCTCACAGCCAAACTATCAGGTCAAGTCTGCTTTTATTATTTTTAAGCGTGCATAATAAGCCCTACACAA
ATTGGGAGATATATCATGCATGACCAAAATCCCTTAACGTGAGTTTTCGTTCCACTGAGCGTCAGACCCC
GTAGAAAAGATCAAAGGATCTTCTTGAGATCCTTTTTTTCTGCGCGTAATCTGCTGCTTGCAAACAAAAA
AACCACCGCTACCAGCGGTGGTTTGTTTGCCGGATCAAGAGCTACCAACTCTTTTTCCGAAGGTAACTGG
CTTCAGCAGAGCGCAGATACCAAATACTGTCCTTCTAGTGTAGCCGTAGTTAGGCCACCACTTCAAGAAC
TCTGTAGCACCGCCTACATACCTCGCTCTGCTAATCCTGTTACCAGTGGCTGCTGCCAGTGGCGATAAGT
CGTGTCTTACCGGGTTGGACTCAAGACGATAGTTACCGGATAAGGCGCAGCGGTCGGGCTGAACGGGGGG
TTCGTGCACACAGCCCAGCTTGGAGCGAACGACCTACACCGAACTGAGATACCTACAGCGTGAGCTATGA
GAAAGCGCCACGCTTCCCGAAGGGAGAAAGGCGGACAGGTATCCGGTAAGCGGCAGGGTCGGAACAGGAG
AGCGCACGAGGGAGCTTCCAGGGGGAAACGCCTGGTATCTTTATAGTCCTGTCGGGTTTCGCCACCTCTG
ACTTGAGCGTCGATTTTTGTGATGCTCGTCAGGGGGGCGGAGCCTATGGAAAAACGCCAGCAACGCGGCC
TTTTTACGGTTCCTGGCCTTTTGCTGGCCTTTTGCTCACATGTTCTTTCCTGCGTTATCCCCTGATTCTG
TGGATAACCGTATTACCGCCTTTGAGTGAGCTGATACCGCTCGCCGCAGCCGAACGACCGAGCGCAGCGA
GTCAGTGAGCGAGGAAGCGGAAGAGCGCCTGATGCGGTATTTTCTCCTTACGCATCTGTGCGGTATTTCA
CACCGCATATGGTGCACTCTCAGTACAATCTGCTCTGATGCCGCATAGTTAAGCCAGTATACACTCCGCT
ATCGCTACGTGACTGGGTCATGGCTGCGCCCCGACACCCGCCAACACCCGCTGACGCGCCCTGACGGGCT
TGTCTGCTCCCGGCATCCGCTTACAGACAAGCTGTGACCGTCTCCGGGAGCTGCATGTGTCAGAGGTTTT
CACCGTCATCACCGAAACGCGCGAGGCAGGGTGCCTTGATGTGGGCGCCGGCGGTCGAGTGGCGACGGCG
CGGCTTGTCCGCGCCCTGGTAGATTGCCTGGCCGTAGGCCAGCCATTTTTGAGCGGCCAGCGGCCGCGAT
AGGCCGACGCGAAGCGGCGGGGCGTAGGGAGCGCAGCGACCGAAGGGTAGGCGCTTTTTGCAGCTCTTCG
GCTGTGCGCTGGCCAGACAGTTATGCACAGGCCAGGCGGGTTTTAAGAGTTTTAATAAGTTTTAAAGAGT
TTTAGGCGGAAAAATCGCCTTTTTTCTCTTTTATATCAGTCACTTACATGTGTGACCGGTTCCCAATGTA
CGGCTTTGGGTTCCCAATGTACGGGTTCCGGTTCCCAATGTACGGCTTTGGGTTCCCAATGTACGTGCTA
TCCACAGGAAAGAGACCTTTTCGACCTTTTTCCCCTGCTAGGGCAATTTGCCCTAGCATCTGCTCCGTAC
ATTAGGAACCGGCGGATGCTTCGCCCTCGATCAGGTTGCGGTAGCGCATGACTAGGATCGGGCCAGCCTG
CCCCGCCTCCTCCTTCAAATCGTACTCCGGCAGGTCATTTGACCCGATCAGCTTGCGCACGGTGAAACAG
AACTTCTTGAACTCTCCGGCGCTGCCACTGCGTTCGTAGATCGTCTTGAACAACCATCTGGCTTCTGCCT
TGCCTGCGGCGCGGCGTGCCAGGCGGTAGAGAAAACGGCCGATGCCGGGATCGATCAAAAAGTAATCGGG
GTGAACCGTCAGCACGTCCGGGTTCTTGCCTTCTGTGATCTCGCGGTACATCCAATCAGCTAGCTCGATC
TCGATGTACTCCGGCCGCCCGGTTTCGCTCTTTACGATCTTGTAGCGGCTAATCAAGGCTTCACCCTCGG
ATACCGTCACCAGGCGGCCGTTCTTGGCCTTCTTCGTACGCTGCATGGCAACGTGCGTGGTGTTTAACCG
AATGCAGGTTTCTACCAGGTCGTCTTTCTGCTTTCCGCCATCGGCTCGCCGGCAGAACTTGAGTACGTCC
GCAACGTGTGGACGGAACACGCGGCCGGGCTTGTCTCCCTTCCCTTCCCGGTATCGGTTCATGGATTCGG
TTAGATGGGAAACCGCCATCAGTACCAGGTCGTAATCCCACACACTGGCCATGCCGGCCGGCCCTGCGGA
AACCTCTACGTGCCCGTCTGGAAGCTCGTAGCGGATCACCTCGCCAGCTCGTCGGTCACGCTTCGACAGA
CGGAAAACGGCCACGTCCATGATGCTGCGACTATCGCGGGTGCCCACGTCATAGAGCATCGGAACGAAAA
AATCTGGTTGCTCGTCGCCCTTGGGCGGCTTCCTAATCGACGGCGCACCGGCTGCCGGCGGTTGCCGGGA
TTCTTTGCGGATTCGATCAGCGGCCGCTTGCCACGATTCACCGGGGCGTGCTTCTGCCTCGATGCGTTGC
CGCTGGGCGGCCTGCGCGGCCTTCAACTTCTCCACCAGGTCATCACCCAGCGCCGCGCCGATTTGTACCG
GGCCGGATGGTTTGCGACCGCTCACGCCGATTCCTCGGGCTTGGGGGTTCCAGTGCCATTGCAGGGCCGG
CAGACAACCCAGCCGCTTACGCCTGGCCAACCGCCCGTTCCTCCACACATGGGGCATTCCACGGCGTCGG
TGCCTGGTTGTTCTTGATTTTCCATGCCGCCTCCTTTAGCCGCTAAAATTCATCTACTCATTTATTCATT
TGCTCATTTACTCTGGTAGCTGCGCGATGTATTCAGATAGCAGCTCGGTAATGGTCTTGCCTTGGCGTAC
CGCGTACATCTTCAGCTTGGTGTGATCCTCCGCCGGCAACTGAAAGTTGACCCGCTTCATGGCTGGCGTG
TCTGCCAGGCTGGCCAACGTTGCAGCCTTGCTGCTGCGTGCGCTCGGACGGCCGGCACTTAGCGTGTTTG
TGCTTTTGCTCATTTTCTCTTTACCTCATTAACTCAAATGAGTTTTGATTTAATTTCAGCGGCCAGCGCC
TGGACCTCGCGGGCAGCGTCGCCCTCGGGTTCTGATTCAAGAACGGTTGTGCCGGCGGCGGCAGTGCCTG
GGTAGCTCACGCGCTGCGTGATACGGGACTCAAGAATGGGCAGCTCGTACCCGGCCAGCGCCTCGGCAAC
CTCACCGCCGATGCGCGTGCCTTTGATCGCCCGCGACACGACAAAGGCCGCTTGTAGCCTTCCATCCGTG
ACCTCAATGCGCTGCTTAACCAGCTCCACCAGGTCGGCGGTGGCCCATATGTCGTAAGGGCTTGGCTGCA
CCGGAATCAGCACGAAGTCGGCTGCCTTGATCGCGGACACAGCCAAGTCCGCCGCCTGGGGCGCTCCGTC
GATCACTACGAAGTCGCGCCGGCCGATGGCCTTCACGTCGCGGTCAATCGTCGGGCGGTCGATGCCGACA
ACGGTTAGCGGTTGATCTTCCCGCACGGCCGCCCAATCGCGGGCACTGCCCTGGGGATCGGAATCGACTA
ACAGAACATCGGCCCCGGCGAGTTGCAGGGCGCGGGCTAGATGGGTTGCGATGGTCGTCTTGCCTGACCC
GCCTTTCTGGTTAAGTACAGCGATAACCTTCATGCGTTCCCCTTGCGTATTTGTTTATTTACTCATCGCA
TCATATACGCAGCGACCGCATGACGCAAGCTGTTTTACTCAAATACACATCACCTTTTTAGACGGCGGCG
CTCGGTTTCTTCAGCGGCCAAGCTGGCCGGCCAGGCCGCCAGCTTGGCATCAGACAAACCGGCCAGGATT
TCATGCAGCCGCACGGTTGAGACGTGCGCGGGCGGCTCGAACACGTACCCGGCCGCGATCATCTCCGCCT
CGATCTCTTCGGTAATGAAAAACGGTTCGTCCTGGCCGTCCTGGTGCGGTTTCATGCTTGTTCCTCTTGG
CGTTCATTCTCGGCGGCCGCCAGGGCGTCGGCCTCGGTCAATGCGTCCTCACGGAAGGCACCGCGCCGCC
TGGCCTCGGTGGGCGTCACTTCCTCGCTGCGCTCAAGTGCGCGGTACAGGGTCGAGCGATGCACGCCAAG
CAGTGCAGCCGCCTCTTTCACGGTGCGGCCTTCCTGGTCGATCAGCTCGCGGGCGTGCGCGATCTGTGCC
GGGGTGAGGGTAGGGCGGGGGCCAAACTTCACGCCTCGGGCCTTGGCGGCCTCGCGCCCGCTCCGGGTGC
GGTCGATGATTAGGGAACGCTCGAACTCGGCAATGCCGGCGAACACGGTCAACACCATGCGGCCGGCCGG
CGTGGTGGTGTCGGCCCACGGCTCTGCCAGGCTACGCAGGCCCGCGCCGGCCTCCTGGATGCGCTCGGCA
ATGTCCAGTAGGTCGCGGGTGCTGCGGGCCAGGCGGTCTAGCCTGGTCACTGTCACAACGTCGCCAGGGC
GTAGGTGGTCAAGCATCCTGGCCAGCTCCGGGCGGTCGCGCCTGGTGCCGGTGATCTTCTCGGAAAACAG
CTTGGTGCAGCCGGCCGCGTGCAGTTCGGCCCGTTGGTTGGTCAAGTCCTGGTCGTCGGTGCTGACGCGG
GCATAGCCCAGCAGGCCAGCGGCGGCGCTCTTGTTCATGGCGTAATGTCTCCGGTTCTAGTCGCAAGTAT
TCTACTTTATGCGACTAAAACACGCGACAAGAAAACGCCAGGAAAAGGGCAGGGCGGCAGCCTGTCGCGT
AACTTAGGACTTGTGCGACATGTCGTTTTCAGAAGACGGCTGCACTGAACGTCAGAAGCCGACTGCACTA
TAGCAGCGGAGGGGTTGGATCAAAGTACTTTGATCCCGAGGGGAACCCTGTGGTTGGCATGCACATACAA
ATGGACGAACGGATAAACCT
