>Addgene plasmid #68658 | pMpGWB330 | addgene partial sequence | sequence record 128432 | ccdB-Fwd 5'-GCATGATGACCACCGATATG-3'
CGACCATAGTGACTGGATATGTTGTGTTTTACAGTATTATGTAGTCTGTTTTTTATGCAAAATCTAATTT
AATATATTGATATTTATATCATTTTACGTTTCTCGTTCAGCTTTCTTGTACAAAGTGGTTGATAACAGCG
CTGGAGGCTCCGGTGGGAGCATGGTGAGCAAGGGCGAGGAGGTCATCAAAGAGTTCATGCGCTTCAAGGT
GCGCATGGAGGGCTCCATGAACGGCCACGAGTTCGAGATCGAGGGCGAGGGCGAGGGCCGCCCCTAC
