>Addgene plasmid #68658 | pMpGWB330 | addgene partial sequence | sequence record 135313 | GW-5 5'-AATCTCGCCGGATCCTAACT-3'
GCCTGGGGTGCCTAATGCGGCCCCTCGAGGGGCCGCCATAGTGACTGGATATGTTGTGTTTTACAGTATT
ATGTAGTCTGTTTTTTATGCAAAATCTAATTTAATATATTGATATTTATATCATTTTACGTTTCTCGTTC
AGCTTTTTTGTACAAACTTGTTGATAACTCTAGAGTCCCCCGTGTTCTCTCCAAATGAAATGAACTTCCT
TATATA
